Addgene plasmid #199014: pGL0_114 [p15A]
Purpose: Level 0 part
Depositing lab: Charlie Gilbert & Nili Ostrov & Cultivarium Tools. Depositing organization: Cultivarium, Convergent Research. Publication: A scalable framework for high-throughput identification of functional origins of replication in non-model bacteria. Gilbert C, Brumwell SL, Crits-Christoph A, Kang SC, Martin-Moldes Z, Alsharif W, Esmurria A, Nguyen M-A, Lee HH, Ostrov N. bioRxiv 2023.05.19.541510 10.1101/2023.05.19.541510.
Backbone
  Vector backbone: pGLDV_17
  Vector type: Synthetic Biology
Growth in bacteria
  Bacterial resistance: Chloramphenicol, 25 μg/mL
  Growth temperature: 37°C
  Growth strain: E. coli Twist 10B
  Copy number: High Copy
Gene/Insert
  Gene/Insert name: p15A
  Species: Escherichia coli
  Cloning method: Unknown
Resource information
  A portion of this plasmid was derived from a plasmid made by: https://seva-plasmids.com/
Terms and licenses: Academic/Nonprofit Terms; Industry Terms: Not Available to Industry
How to cite: pGL0_114 [p15A] was a gift from Charlie Gilbert & Nili Ostrov & Cultivarium Tools (Addgene plasmid # 199014 ; http://n2t.net/addgene:199014 ; RRID:Addgene_199014)
