[The description below was written by a language model from this plasmid's Addgene catalogue record and pLannotate feature annotations shown in this document.]
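Description:
pGL0_114 [p15A] is a small (about 2.9 kb) synthetic-biology plasmid that serves as a "Level 0" part in a modular, hierarchical assembly toolkit, built on the pGLDV_17 backbone. In such systems, Level 0 plasmids store a single basic DNA part that can later be combined with others to build composite vectors. Here the stored part is the p15A origin of replication from Escherichia coli. The record notes that a portion of the plasmid derives from the SEVA plasmid collection. It does not state the cloning method or the assembly sites flanking the part.

The plasmid is propagated in E. coli and selected with chloramphenicol, conferred by the cat gene (chloramphenicol acetyltransferase) expressed from its native cat promoter and followed by a phage lambda t0 terminator. Maintenance of the storage vector itself relies on a high-copy ColE1/pMB1/pUC-type origin, consistent with the catalogued high copy number, so the medium-copy p15A origin is carried as cargo rather than being needed for propagation. The annotation also detects a short lacZα fragment next to the insert, possibly a remnant of a screening cassette in the parental vector, and a short fragment resembling the RSF1030 origin just downstream of p15A. Neither appears to be a complete functional element.

The associated work concerns high-throughput identification of functional replication origins in non-model bacteria. This part is therefore presumably intended as one member of a library of origin modules to be assembled into test vectors, although the record gives the purpose only as "Level 0 part".
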