Features (pLannotate 1.2.2; 7 found; start..end, strand, type, name):
    356..450     -  terminator     lambda t0 terminator: transcription terminator from phage lambda
    474..1130    -  CDS            cat: CAT_ECOLX - Experimental evidence at protein level: Swiss-Prot protein existence level 1. This enzyme is an effector of chloramphenicol resistance in bacteria. From Escherichia coli. This protein is used as a marker in many commonly used cloning vectors, such as pACYC184.
   1131..1233    -  promoter       cat promoter: promoter of the E. coli cat gene encoding chloramphenicol acetyltransferase
   1308..1351    -  CDS            lacZα (fragment): LacZα fragment of β-galactosidase; lacZ fragment
   1524..2069    +  rep_origin     p15A ori: Plasmids containing the medium-copy-number p15A origin of replication can be propagated in E. coli cells that contain a second plasmid with the ColE1 origin.
   2157..2212    +  rep_origin     RSF ori (fragment): Plasmids containing the RSF 1030 origin of replication can be propagated in E. coli cells that contain additional plasmids with compatible origins.
   2550..223     -  rep_origin     ori (across the origin): high-copy-number ColE1/pMB1/pBR322/pUC origin of replication
>Addgene plasmid #199014 | pGL0_114 [p15A] | addgene full sequence | sequence record 397981 | Addgene NGS Result
GATTAGCAGAGCGAGGTATGTAGGCGGTGCTACAGAGTTCTTGAAGTGGTGGCCTAACTACGGCTACACT
AGAAGAACAGTATTTGGTATCTGCGCTCTGCTGAAGCCAGTTACCTTCGGAAAAAGAGTTGGTAGCTCTT
GATCCGGCAAACAAACCACCGCTGGTAGCGGTGGTTTTTTTGTTTGCAAGCAGCAGATTACGCGCAGAAA
AAAAGGATCTCAAGAAGATCCTTTGATCTTTTCTACGGGGTCTGACGCTCTATTCAACAAAGCCGCCGTC
CCGTCAAGTCAGCGTAAATGGGTAGGGGGCTTCAAATCGTCCCCCCATACGATATAAGTTGTTACTAGTG
CTTGGATTCTCACCAATAAAAAACGCCCGGCGGCAACCGAGCGTTCTGAACAAATCCAGATGGAGTTCTG
AGGTCATTACTGGATCTATCAACAGGAGTCCAAGCGAGCTCGATATCAAATTACGCCCCGCCCTGCCACT
CATCGCAGTACTGTTGTAATTCATTAAGCATTCTGCCGACATGGAAGCCATCACAAACGGCATGATGAAC
CTGAATCGCCAGCGGCATCAGCACCTTGTCGCCTTGCGTATAATATTTGCCCATGGTGAAAACGGGGGCG
AAGAAGTTGTCCATATTGGCCACGTTTAAATCAAAACTGGTGAAACTCACCCAGGGATTGGCTGAGACGA
AAAACATATTCTCAATAAACCCTTTAGGGAAATAGGCCAGGTTTTCACCGTAACACGCCACATCTTGCGA
ATATATGTGTAGAAACTGCCGGAAATCGTCGTGGTATTCACTCCAGAGCGATGAAAACGTTTCAGTTTGC
TCATGGAAAACGGTGTAACAAGGGTGAACACTATCCCATATCACCAGCTCACCGTCTTTCATTGCCATAC
GAAATTCCGGATGAGCATTCATCAGGCGGGCAAGAATGTGAATAAAGGCCGGATAAAACTTGTGCTTATT
TTTCTTTACGGTCTTTAAAAAGGCCGTAATATCCAGCTGAACGGTCTGGTTATAGGTACATTGAGCAACT
GACTGAAATGCCTCAAAATGTTCTTTACGATGCCATTGGGATATATCAACGGTGGTATATCCAGTGATTT
TTTTCTCCATTTTAGCTTCCTTAGCTCCTGAAAATCTCGATAACTCAAAAAATACGCCCGGTAGTGATCT
TATTTCATTATGGTGAAAGTTGGAACCTCTTACGTGCCGATCAACGTCTCATTGATACCTGAAACAAAAC
CCATCGTACGGCCAAGGAAGTCTCCAATAACTGTGATCCACCACAAGCGCCAGGGTTTTCCCAGTCACGA
CGTTGTAAAACGACGGCCAGTCATGCATAATCCGCACGCATCTGGAATAAGGAAGTGCCATTCCGCCTGA
CCTTAGCGTGCGAACAGCACGCTATTGTTGTATCATTACTCGCATCCATTCTCAGGCTGTCTCGTCTCGT
CTCCGAGGTCTCCGGAGCTAGAAATATTTTATCTGATTAATAAGATGATCTTCTTGAGATCGTTTTGGTC
TGCGCGTAATCTCTTGCTCTGAAAACGAAAAAACCGCCTTGCAGGGCGGTTTTTCGAAGGTTCTCTGAGC
TACCAACTCTTTGAACCGAGGTAACTGGCTTGGAGGAGCGCAGTCACCAAAACTTGTCCTTTCAGTTTAG
CCTTAACCGGCGCATGACTTCAAGACTAACTCCTCTAAATCAATTACCAGTGGCTGCTGCCAGTGGTGCT
TTTGCATGTCTTTCCGGGTTGGACTCAAGACGATAGTTACCGGATAAGGCGCAGCGGTCGGACTGAACGG
GGGGTTCGTGCATACAGTCCAGCTTGGAGCGAACTGCCTACCCGGAACTGAGTGTCAGGCGTGGAATGAG
ACAAACGCGGCCATAACAGCGGAATGACACCGGTAAACCGAAAGGCAGGAACAGGAGAGCGCACGAGGGA
GCCGCCAGGGGGAAACGCCTGGTATCTTTATAGTCCTGTCGGGTTTCGCCACCACTGATTTGAGCGTCAG
ATTTCGTGATGCTTGTCAGGGGGGCGGAGCCTATGGAAAAACGGCTTTGCCGCGGCCCTCTCACTTCCCT
GTTAAGTATCTTCCTGGCATCTTCCAGGAAATCTCCGCCCCGTTCGTAAGCCATTTCCGCTCGCCGCAGT
CGAACGACCGAGCGTAGCGAGTCAGTGAGCGAGGAAGCGGAATATATCCCGCTCGAGACCACCCCAGGAT
ACATAGATTACCACAACTCCGAGCCCTTCCACCTAGCGTGCTAACCACGCACGCTATTGTTGTATAGGCT
AGGTGGAGGCTCAGTGATGATAAGTCTGCGATGGTGGATGCATGTGTCATGGTCATAGCTGTTTCCTGTG
TGAAATTGTTATCCGCTCAGAGGGCACAATCCTATTCCGCGCTATCCGACAATCTCCAAGACATTAGGTG
GAGTTCAGTTCGGCGTATGGCATATGTCGCTGGAAAGAACATGTGAGCAAAAGGCCAGCAAAAGGCCAGG
AACCGTAAAAAGGCCGCGTTGCTGGCGTTTTTCCATAGGCTCCGCCCCCCTGACGAGCATCACAAAAATC
GACGCTCAAGTCAGAGGTGGCGAAACCCGACAGGACTATAAAGATACCAGGCGTTTCCCCCTGGAAGCTC
CCTCGTGCGCTCTCCTGTTCCGACCCTGCCGCTTACCGGATACCTGTCCGCCTTTCTCCCTTCGGGAAGC
GTGGCGCTTTCTCATAGCTCACGCTGTAGGTATCTCAGTTCGGTGTAGGTCGTTCGCTCCAAGCTGGGCT
GTGTGCACGAACCCCCCGTTCAGCCCGACCGCTGCGCCTTATCCGGTAACTATCGTCTTGAGTCCAACCC
GGTAAGACACGACTTATCGCCACTGGCAGCAGCCACTGGTAACAG
